>Addgene plasmid #119304 | PHAGE-P CMVt N-HA hE6-AP I (C21Y) | addgene full sequence | sequence record 237894 | Addgene NGS Result
TGGAAGGGCTAATTCACTCCCAAAGAAGACAAGATATCCTTGATCTGTGGATCTACCACACACAAGGCTA
CTTCCCTGATTAGCAGAACTACACACCAGGGCCAGGGGTCAGATATCCACTGACCTTTGGATGGTGCTAC
AAGCTAGTACCAGTTGAGCCAGATAAGGTAGAAGAGGCCAATAAAGGAGAGAACACCAGCTTGTTACACC
CTGTGAGCCTGCATGGGATGGATGACCCGGAGAGAGAAGTGTTAGAGTGGAGGTTTGACAGCCGCCTAGC
ATTTCATCACGTGGCCCGAGAGCTGCATCCGGAGTACTTCAAGAACTGCTGATATCGAGCTTGCTACAAG
GGACTTTCCGCTGGGGACTTTCCAGGGAGGCGTGGCCTGGGCGGGACTGGGGAGTGGCGAGCCCTCAGAT
CCTGCATATAAGCAGCTGCTTTTTGCCTGTACTGGGTCTCTCTGGTTAGACCAGATCTGAGCCTGGGAGC
TCTCTGGCTAACTAGGGAACCCACTGCTTAAGCCTCAATAAAGCTTGCCTTGAGTGCTTCAAGTAGTGTG
TGCCCGTCTGTTGTGTGACTCTGGTAACTAGAGATCCCTCAGACCCTTTTAGTCAGTGTGGAAAATCTCT
AGCAGTGGCGCCCGAACAGGGACTTGAAAGCGAAAGGGAAACCAGAGGAGCTCTCTCGACGCAGGACTCG
GCTTGCTGAAGCGCGCACGGCAAGAGGCGAGGGGCGGCGACTGGTGAGTACGCCAAAAATTTTGACTAGC
GGAGGCTAGAAGGAGAGAGATGGGTGCGAGAGCGTCAGTATTAAGCGGGGGAGAATTAGATCGCGATGGG
AAAAAATTCGGTTAAGGCCAGGGGGAAAGAAAAAATATAAATTAAAACATATAGTATGGGCAAGCAGGGA
GCTAGAACGATTCGCAGTTAATCCTGGCCTGTTAGAAACATCAGAAGGCTGTAGACAAATACTGGGACAG
CTACAACCATCCCTTCAGACAGGATCAGAAGAACTTAGATCATTATATAATACAGTAGCAACCCTCTATT
GTGTGCATCAAAGGATAGAGATAAAAGACACCAAGGAAGCTTTAGACAAGATAGAGGAAGAGCAAAACAA
AAGTAAGACCACCGCACAGCAAGCGGCCGGCCGCTGATCTTCAGACCTGGAGGAGGAGATATGAGGGACA
ATTGGAGAAGTGAATTATATAAATATAAAGTAGTAAAAATTGAACCATTAGGAGTAGCACCCACCAAGGC
AAAGAGAAGAGTGGTGCAGAGAGAAAAAAGAGCAGTGGGAATAGGAGCTTTGTTCCTTGGGTTCTTGGGA
GCAGCAGGAAGCACTATGGGCGCAGCGTCAATGACGCTGACGGTACAGGCCAGACAATTATTGTCTGGTA
TAGTGCAGCAGCAGAACAATTTGCTGAGGGCTATTGAGGCGCAACAGCATCTGTTGCAACTCACAGTCTG
GGGCATCAAGCAGCTCCAGGCAAGAATCCTGGCTGTGGAAAGATACCTAAAGGATCAACAGCTCCTGGGG
ATTTGGGGTTGCTCTGGAAAACTCATTTGCACCACTGCTGTGCCTTGGAATGCTAGTTGGAGTAATAAAT
CTCTGGAACAGATTTGGAATCACACGACCTGGATGGAGTGGGACAGAGAAATTAACAATTACACAAGCTT
AATACACTCCTTAATTGAAGAATCGCAAAACCAGCAAGAAAAGAATGAACAAGAATTATTGGAATTAGAT
AAATGGGCAAGTTTGTGGAATTGGTTTAACATAACAAATTGGCTGTGGTATATAAAATTATTCATAATGA
TAGTAGGAGGCTTGGTAGGTTTAAGAATAGTTTTTGCTGTACTTTCTATAGTGAATAGAGTTAGGCAGGG
ATATTCACCATTATCGTTTCAGACCCACCTCCCAACCCCGAGGGGACCCGACAGGCCCGAAGGAATAGAA
GAAGAAGGTGGAGAGAGAGACAGAGACAGATCCATTCGATTAGTGAACGGATCTCGACGGTATCGCCGAA
TTCACAAATGGCAGTATTCATCCACAATTTTAAAAGAAAAGGGGGGATTGGGGGGTACAGTGCAGGGGAA
AGAATAGTAGACATAATAGCAACAGACATACAAACTAAAGAATTACAAAAACAAATTACAAAAATTCAAA
ATTTTCGGGTTTATTACAGGGACAGCAGAGATCCAGTTTGGACTAGTGGAGTTCCGCGTTACATAACTTA
CGGTAAATGGCCCGCCTGGCTGACCGCCCAACGACCCCCGCCCATTGACGTCAATAATGACGTATGTTCC
CATAGTAACGCCAATAGGGACTTTCCATTGACGTCAATGGGTGGAGTATTTACGGTAAACTGCCCACTTG
GCAGTACATCAAGTGTATCATATGCCAAGTACGCCCCCTATTGACGTCAATGACGGTAAATGGCCCGCCT
GGCATTATGCCCAGTACATGACCTTATGGGACTTTCCTACTTGGCAGTACATCTACGTATTAGTCATCGC
TATTACCATGGTGATGCGGTTTTGGCAGTACATCAATGGGCGTGGATAGCGGTTTGACTCACGGGGATTT
CCAAGTCTCCACCCCATTGACGTCAATGGGAGTTTGTTTTGGCACCAAAATCAACGGGACTTTCCAAAAT
GTCGTAACAACTCCGCCCCATTGACGCAAATGGGCGGTAGGCGTGTACGGTGGGAGGTCTATATAAGCAG
AGCTCTCCCTATCAGTGATAGAGATCTCCCTATCAGTGATAGAGATCGTCGACGAGCTCGTTTAGTGAAC
CGTCAGATCGCCTGGAGACGCCATCCACGCTGTTTTGACCTCCATAGAAGACACCGGGACCGATCCAGCC
TCCGGACTCTAGCGTTTAAACGCTAGCCACCATGGCGTACCCATACGATGTTCCAGATTACGCTGCTCGA
GGTTATCAAACAAGTTTGTACAAAAAAGTTGGCATGAAGCGAGCAGCTGCAAAGCATCTAATAGAACGCT
ACTACCACCAGTTAACTGAGGGCTATGGAAATGAAGCCTGCACGAATGAGTTTTGTGCTTCCTGTCCAAC
TTTTCTTCGTATGGATAATAATGCAGCAGCTATTAAAGCCCTCGAGCTTTATAAGATTAATGCAAAACTC
TGTGATCCTCATCCCTCCAAGAAAGGAGCAAGCTCAGCTTACCTTGAGAACTCGAAAGGTGCCCCCAACA
ACTCCTGCTCTGAGATAAAAATGAACAAGAAAGGTGCTAGAATTGATTTTAAAGATGTGACTTACTTAAC
AGAAGAGAAGGTATATGAAATTCTTGAATTATGTAGAGAAAGAGAGGATTATTCCCCTTTAATCCGTGTT
ATTGGAAGAGTTTTTTCTAGTGCTGAGGCATTGGTACAGAGCTTCCGGAAAGTTAAACAACACACCAAGG
AAGAACTGAAATCTCTTCAAGCAAAAGATGAAGACAAAGATGAAGATGAAAAGGAAAAAGCTGCATGTTC
TGCTGCTGCTATGGAAGAAGACTCAGAAGCATCTTCCTCAAGGATAGGTGATAGCTCACAGGGAGACAAC
AATTTGCAAAAATTAGGCCCTGATGATGTGTCTGTGGATATTGATGCCATTAGAAGGGTCTACACCAGAT
TGCTCTCTAATGAAAAAATTGAAACTGCCTTTCTCAATGCACTTGTATATTTGTCACCTAACGTGGAATG
TGACTTGACGTATCACAATGTATACTCTCGAGATCCTAATTATCTGAATTTGTTCATTATCGTAATGGAG
AATAGAAATCTCCACAGTCCTGAATATCTGGAAATGGCTTTGCCATTATTTTGCAAAGCGATGAGCAAGC
TACCCCTTGCAGCCCAAGGAAAACTGATCAGACTGTGGTCTAAATACAATGCAGACCAGATTCGGAGAAT
GATGGAGACATTTCAGCAACTTATTACTTATAAAGTCATAAGCAATGAATTTAACAGTCGAAATCTAGTG
AATGATGATGATGCCATTGTTGCTGCTTCGAAGTGCTTGAAAATGGTTTACTATGCAAATGTAGTGGGAG
GGGAAGTGGACACAAATCACAATGAAGAAGATGATGAAGAGCCCATCCCTGAGTCCAGCGAGCTGACACT
TCAGGAACTTTTGGGAGAAGAAAGAAGAAACAAGAAAGGTCCTCGAGTGGACCCCCTGGAAACTGAACTT
GGTGTTAAAACCCTGGATTGTCGAAAACCACTTATCCCTTTTGAAGAGTTTATTAATGAACCACTGAATG
AGGTTCTAGAAATGGATAAAGATTATACTTTTTTCAAAGTAGAAACAGAGAACAAATTCTCTTTTATGAC
ATGTCCCTTTATATTGAATGCTGTCACAAAGAATTTGGGATTATATTATGACAATAGAATTCGCATGTAC
AGTGAACGAAGAATCACTGTTCTCTACAGCTTAGTTCAAGGACAGCAGTTGAATCCATATTTGAGACTCA
AAGTTAGACGTGACCATATCATAGATGATGCACTTGTCCGGCTAGAGATGATCGCTATGGAAAATCCTGC
AGACTTGAAGAAGCAGTTGTATGTGGAATTTGAAGGAGAACAAGGAGTTGATGAGGGAGGTGTTTCCAAA
GAATTTTTTCAGCTGGTTGTGGAGGAAATCTTCAATCCAGATATTGGTATGTTCACATACGATGAATCTA
CAAAATTGTTTTGGTTTAATCCATCTTCTTTTGAAACTGAGGGTCAGTTTACTCTGATTGGCATAGTACT
GGGTCTGGCTATTTACAATAACTGTATACTGGATGTACATTTTCCCATGGTTGTCTACAGGAAGCTAATG
GGGAAAAAAGGAACTTTTCGTGACTTGGGAGACTCTCACCCAGTTCTATATCAGAGTTTAAAAGATTTAT
TGGAGTATGAAGGGAATGTGGAAGATGACATGATGATCACTTTCCAGATATCACAGACAGATCTTTTTGG
TAACCCAATGATGTATGATCTAAAGGAAAATGGTGATAAAATTCCAATTACAAATGAAAACAGGAAGGAA
TTTGTCAATCTTTATTCTGACTACATTCTCAATAAATCAGTAGAAAAACAGTTCAAGGCTTTTCGGAGAG
GTTTTCATATGGTGACCAATGAATCTCCCTTAAAGTACTTATTCAGACCAGAAGAAATTGAATTGCTTAT
ATGTGGAAGCCGGAATCTAGATTTCCAAGCACTAGAAGAAACTACAGAATATGACGGTGGCTATACCAGG
GACTCTGTTCTGATTAGGGAGTTCTGGGAAATCGTTCATTCATTTACAGATGAACAGAAAAGACTCTTCT
TGCAGTTTACAACGGGCACAGACAGAGCACCTGTGGGAGGACTAGGAAAATTAAAGATGATTATAGCCAA
AAATGGCCCAGACACAGAAAGGTTACCTACATCTCATACTTGCTTTAATGTGCTTTTACTTCCGGAATAC
TCAAGCAAAGAAAAACTTAAAGAGAGATTGTTGAAGGCCATCACGTATGCCAAAGGATTTGGCATGCTGT
AATACCCAACTTTCTTGTACAAAGTGGTTCGATAACGAATTCTACCGGGTAGGGGAGGCGCTTTTCCCAA
GGCAGTCTGGAGCATGCGCTTTAGCAGCCCCGCTGGGCACTTGGCGCTACACAAGTGGCCTCTGGCCTCG
CACACATTCCACATCCACCGGTAGGCGCCAACCGGCTCCGTTCTTTGGTGGCCCCTTCGCGCCACCTTCT
ACTCCTCCCCTAGTCAGGAAGTTCCCCCCCGCCCCGCAGCTCGCGTCGTGCAGGACGTGACAAATGGAAG
TAGCACGTCTCACTAGTCTCGTGCAGATGGACAGCACCGCTGAGCAATGGAAGCGGGTAGGCCTTTGGGG
CAGCGGCCAATAGCAGCTTTGCTCCTTCGCTTTCTGGGCTCAGAGGCTGGGAAGGGGTGGGTCCGGGGGC
GGGCTCAGGGGCGGGCTCAGGGGCGGGGCGGGCGCCCGAAGGTCCTCCGGAGGCCCGGCATTCTGCACGC
TTCAAAAGCGCACGTCTGCCGCGCTGTTCTCCTCTTCCTCATCTCCGGGCCTTTCGACCTGCAGCCCAAG
CTTACCATGACCGAGTACAAGCCCACGGTGCGCCTCGCCACCCGCGACGACGTCCCCAGGGCCGTACGCA
CCCTCGCCGCCGCGTTCGCCGACTACCCCGCCACGCGCCACACCGTCGATCCGGACCGCCACATCGAGCG
GGTCACCGAGCTGCAAGAACTCTTCCTCACGCGCGTCGGGCTCGACATCGGCAAGGTGTGGGTCGCGGAC
GACGGCGCCGCGGTGGCGGTCTGGACCACGCCGGAGAGCGTCGAAGCGGGGGCGGTGTTCGCCGAGATCG
GCCCGCGCATGGCCGAGTTGAGCGGTTCCCGGCTGGCCGCGCAGCAACAGATGGAAGGCCTCCTGGCGCC
GCACCGGCCCAAGGAGCCCGCGTGGTTCCTGGCCACCGTCGGCGTCTCGCCCGACCACCAGGGCAAGGGT
CTGGGCAGCGCCGTCGTGCTCCCCGGAGTGGAGGCGGCCGAGCGCGCCGGGGTGCCCGCCTTCCTGGAGA
CCTCCGCGCCCCGCAACCTCCCCTTCTACGAGCGGCTCGGCTTCACCGTCACCGCCGACGTCGAGGTGCC
CGAAGGACCGCGCACCTGGTGCATGACCCGCAAGCCCGGTGCCTGACGCCCGCCCCACGACCCGCAGCGC
CCGACCGAAAGGAGCGCACGACCCCATGCATCGATAGATCCTAATCAACCTCTGGATTACAAAATTTGTG
AAAGATTGACTGGTATTCTTAACTATGTTGCTCCTTTTACGCTATGTGGATACGCTGCTTTAATGCCTTT
GTATCATGCTATTGCTTCCCGTATGGCTTTCATTTTCTCCTCCTTGTATAAATCCTGGTTGCTGTCTCTT
TATGAGGAGTTGTGGCCCGTTGTCAGGCAACGTGGCGTGGTGTGCACTGTGTTTGCTGACGCAACCCCCA
CTGGTTGGGGCATTGCCACCACCTGTCAGCTCCTTTCCGGGACTTTCGCTTTCCCCCTCCCTATTGCCAC
GGCGGAACTCATCGCCGCCTGCCTTGCCCGCTGCTGGACAGGGGCTCGGCTGTTGGGCACTGACAATTCC
GTGGTGTTGTCGGGGAAATCATCGTCCTTTCCTTGGCTGCTCGCCTGTGTTGCCACCTGGATTCTGCGCG
GGACGTCCTTCTGCTACGTCCCTTCGGCCCTCAATCCAGCGGACCTTCCTTCCCGCGGCCTGCTGCCGGC
TCTGCGGCCTCTTCCGCGTCTTCGCCTTCGCCCTCAGACGAGTCGGATCTCCCTTTGGGCCGCCTCCCCG
CCTGAGATCCTTTAAGACCAATGACTTACAAGGCAGCTGTAGATCTTAGCCACTTTTTAAAAGAAAAGGG
GGGACTGGAAGGGCTAATTCACTCCCAACGAAGACAAGATCTGCTTTTTGCTTGTACTGGGTCTCTCTGG
TTAGACCAGATCTGAGCCTGGGAGCTCTCTGGCTAACTAGGGAACCCACTGCTTAAGCCTCAATAAAGCT
TGCCTTGAGTGCTTCAAGTAGTGTGTGCCCGTCTGTTGTGTGACTCTGGTAACTAGAGATCCCTCAGACC
CTTTTAGTCAGTGTGGAAAATCTCTAGCAGTAGTAGTTCATGTCATCTTATTATTCAGTATTTATAACTT
GCAAAGAAATGAATATCAGAGAGTGAGAGGCCCGGGTTAATTAAGGAAAGGGCTAGATCATTCTTGAAGA
CGAAAGGGCCTCGTGATACGCCTATTTTTATAGGTTAATGTCATGATAATAATGGTTTCTTAGACGTCAG
GTGGCACTTTTCGGGGAAATGTGCGCGGAACCCCTATTTGTTTATTTTTCTAAATACATTCAAATATGTA
TCCGCTCATGAGACAATAACCCTGATAAATGCTTCAATAATATTGAAAAAGGAAGAGTATGAGTATTCAA
CATTTCCGTGTCGCCCTTATTCCCTTTTTTGCGGCATTTTGCCTTCCTGTTTTTGCTCACCCAGAAACGC
TGGTGAAAGTAAAAGATGCTGAAGATCAGTTGGGTGCACGAGTGGGTTACATCGAACTGGATCTCAACAG
CGGTAAGATCCTTGAGAGTTTTCGCCCCGAAGAACGTTTTCCAATGATGAGCACTTTTAAAGTTCTGCTA
TGTGGCGCGGTATTATCCCGTGTTGACGCCGGGCAAGAGCAACTCGGTCGCCGCATACACTATTCTCAGA
ATGACTTGGTTGAGTACTCACCAGTCACAGAAAAGCATCTTACGGATGGCATGACAGTAAGAGAATTATG
CAGTGCTGCCATAACCATGAGTGATAACACTGCGGCCAACTTACTTCTGACAACGATCGGAGGACCGAAG
GAGCTAACCGCTTTTTTGCACAACATGGGGGATCATGTAACTCGCCTTGATCGTTGGGAACCGGAGCTGA
ATGAAGCCATACCAAACGACGAGCGTGACACCACGATGCCTGTAGCAATGGCAACAACGTTGCGCAAACT
ATTAACTGGCGAACTACTTACTCTAGCTTCCCGGCAACAATTAATAGACTGGATGGAGGCGGATAAAGTT
GCAGGACCACTTCTGCGCTCGGCCCTTCCGGCTGGCTGGTTTATTGCTGATAAATCTGGAGCCGGTGAGC
GTGGGTCTCGCGGTATCATTGCAGCACTGGGGCCAGATGGTAAGCCCTCCCGTATCGTAGTTATCTACAC
GACGGGGAGTCAGGCAACTATGGATGAACGAAATAGACAGATCGCTGAGATAGGTGCCTCACTGATTAAG
CATTGGTAACTGTCAGACCAAGTTTACTCATATATACTTTAGATTGATTTAAAACTTCATTTTTAATTTA
AAAGGATCTAGGTGAAGATCCTTTTTGATAATCTCATGACCAAAATCCCTTAACGTGAGTTTTCGTTCCA
CTGAGCGTCAGACCCCGTAGAAAAGATCAAAGGATCTTCTTGAGATCCTTTTTTTCTGCGCGTAATCTGC
TGCTTGCAAACAAAAAAACCACCGCTACCAGCGGTGGTTTGTTTGCCGGATCAAGAGCTACCAACTCTTT
TTCCGAAGGTAACTGGCTTCAGCAGAGCGCAGATACCAAATACTGTTCTTCTAGTGTAGCCGTAGTTAGG
CCACCACTTCAAGAACTCTGTAGCACCGCCTACATACCTCGCTCTGCTAATCCTGTTACCAGTGGCTGCT
GCCAGTGGCGATAAGTCGTGTCTTACCGGGTTGGACTCAAGACGATAGTTACCGGATAAGGCGCAGCGGT
CGGGCTGAACGGGGGGTTCGTGCACACAGCCCAGCTTGGAGCGAACGACCTACACCGAACTGAGATACCT
ACAGCGTGAGCTATGAGAAAGCGCCACGCTTCCCGAAGGGAGAAAGGCGGACAGGTATCCGGTAAGCGGC
AGGGTCGGAACAGGAGAGCGCACGAGGGAGCTTCCAGGGGGAAACGCCTGGTATCTTTATAGTCCTGTCG
GGTTTCGCCACCTCTGACTTGAGCGTCGATTTTTGTGATGCTCGTCAGGGGGGCGGAGCCTATGGAAAAA
CGCCAGCAACGCGGCCTTTTTACGGTTCCTGGCCTTTTGCTGGCCTTTTGCTCACATGTTCTTTCCTGCG
TTATCCCCTGATTCTGTGGATAACCGTATTACCGCCTTTGAGTGAGCTGATACCGCTCGCCGCAGCCGAA
CGACCGAGCGCAGCGAGTCAGTGAGCGAGGAAGCGGAAGAGCGCCCAATACGCAAACCGCCTCTCCCCGC
GCGTTGGCCGATTCATTAATGCAGCAAGCTCATGGCTGACTAATTTTTTTTATTTATGCAGAGGCCGAGG
CCGCCTCGGCCTCTGAGCTATTCCAGAAGTAGTGAGGAGGCTTTTTTGGAGGCCTAGGCTTTTGCAAAAA
GCTCCCCGTGGCACGACAGGTTTCCCGACTGGAAAGCGGGCAGTGAGCGCAACGCAATTAATGTGAGTTA
GCTCACTCATTAGGCACCCCAGGCTTTACACTTTATGCTTCCGGCTCGTATGTTGTGTGGAATTGTGAGC
GGATAACAATTTCACACAGGAAACAGCTATGACATGATTACGAATTTCACAAATAAAGCATTTTTTTCAC
TGCATTCTAGTTGTGGTTTGTCCAAACTCATCAATGTATCTTATCATGTCTGGATCAACTGGATAACTCA
AGCTAACCAAAATCATCCCAAACTTCCCACCCCATACCCTATTACCACTGCCAATTACCTGTGGTTTCAT
TTACTCTAAACCTGTGATTCCTCTGAATTATTTTCATTTTAAAGAAATTGTATTTGTTAAATATGTACTA
CAAACTTAGTAGT
Features (pLannotate 1.2.2; 31 found; start..end, strand, type, name):
    377..634     +  LTR            5' LTR (truncated): truncated 5' long terminal repeat (LTR) from HIV-1
    681..806     +  misc_feature   HIV-1 Ψ: packaging signal of human immunodeficiency virus type 1
    790..1128    +  CDS            HIV-1 gag (fragment): gag protein from human immunodeficiency virus 1; gag
   1303..1536    +  misc_feature   RRE: The Rev response element (RRE) of HIV-1 allows for Rev-dependent mRNA export from the nucleus to the cytoplasm.
   1913..2013    +  CDS            Rev (fragment): human immunodeficiency virus 1 (HIV-1) Rev protein; rev; enhances nuclear export of unspliced and incompletely spliced viral mRNAs
   2058..2175    +  misc_feature   cPPT/CTS: central polypurine tract and central termination sequence of HIV-1
   2227..2530    +  enhancer       CMV enhancer: human cytomegalovirus immediate early enhancer
   2531..2734    +  promoter       CMV promoter: human cytomegalovirus (CMV) immediate early promoter
   2736..2755    +  promoter       PLtetO-1 promoter (fragment): modified phage lambda PL promoter with tet operator sites (Lutz and Bujard, 1997)
   2757..2776    +  promoter       PLtetO-1 promoter (fragment): modified phage lambda PL promoter with tet operator sites (Lutz and Bujard, 1997)
   2784..2817    +  promoter       TRE3GV promoter (fragment): 3rd-generation Tet-responsive promoter that can be activated by binding of Tet-On® 3G, optimized for retroviral and lentiviral vectors
   2908..2934    +  CDS            3xHA (fragment): three tandem HA epitope tags
   2951..2968    +  protein_bind   attB1 (fragment): mutant version of attB; core recombination site for the Gateway® BP reaction BP Clonase™
   2974..5529    +  CDS            UBE3A: UBE3A_HUMAN - Also known as E6AP From Homo sapiens (Human).
   5534..5558    -  protein_bind   attB2: mutant version of attB; recombination site for the Gateway® BP reaction BP Clonase™
   5577..6076    +  promoter       PGK promoter: mouse phosphoglycerate kinase 1 promoter
   6097..6696    +  CDS            PuroR: puromycin N-acetyltransferase; pac from Streptomyces alboniger; confers resistance to puromycin
   6763..7351    +  misc_feature   WPRE: woodchuck hepatitis virus posttranscriptional regulatory element
   7359..7424    +  CDS            nef (fragment): NEF_HV1Z2 - Experimental evidence at protein level: Swiss-Prot protein existence level 1. Extracellular Nef protein targets CD4(+) T-lymphocytes for apoptosis by interacting with CXCR4 surface receptors. From Human immunodeficiency virus type 1 group M subtype D (isolate Z2/CDC-Z34) (HIV-1).
   7426..7659    +  LTR            3' LTR (ΔU3): self-inactivating 3' long terminal repeat (LTR) from HIV-1
   7864..7968    +  promoter       AmpR promoter: bla
   7969..8829    +  CDS            AmpR: β-lactamase; bla; confers resistance to ampicillin, carbenicillin, and related antibiotics
   9000..9588    +  rep_origin     ori: high-copy-number ColE1/pMB1/pBR322/pUC origin of replication
   9771..9825    +  CDS            lacI (fragment): lac repressor; lacI; The lac repressor binds to the lac operator to inhibit transcription in E. coli. This inhibition can be relieved by adding lactose or isopropyl-β-D-thiogalactopyranoside (IPTG).
   9831..9924    +  rep_origin     SV40 ori (fragment): SV40 origin of replication
   9949..9986    +  CDS            lacI (fragment): lac repressor; lacI; The lac repressor binds to the lac operator to inhibit transcription in E. coli. This inhibition can be relieved by adding lactose or isopropyl-β-D-thiogalactopyranoside (IPTG).
   9999..10020   +  protein_bind   CAP binding site: CAP binding activates transcription in the presence of cAMP. E. coli catabolite activator protein
  10035..10065   +  promoter       lac promoter: promoter for the E. coli lac operon
  10073..10089   +  protein_bind   lac operator: The lac repressor binds to the lac operator to inhibit transcription in E. coli. This inhibition can be relieved by adding lactose or isopropyl-β-D-thiogalactopyranoside (IPTG). lac repressor encoded by lacI
  10123..10206   +  polyA_signal   SV40 poly(A) signal (fragment): SV40 polyadenylation signal
  10373..329     +  CDS            nef (fragment) (across the origin): NEF_HV1BR - Experimental evidence at protein level: Swiss-Prot protein existence level 1. Extracellular Nef protein targets CD4(+) T-lymphocytes for apoptosis by interacting with CXCR4 surface receptors (PubMed:14990729). From Human immunodeficiency virus type 1 group M subtype B (isolate BRU/LAI) (HIV-1).
