[The description below was written by a language model from this plasmid's Addgene catalogue record and pLannotate feature annotations shown in this document.]
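Description:
PHAGE-P CMVt N-HA hE6-AP I (C21Y) is an HIV-1-based lentiviral expression vector of about 10.4 kb, built on the pHAGE backbone for delivering an HA-tagged human UBE3A (E6-AP) isoform I carrying the C21Y substitution into mammalian cells. It is propagated in E. coli through a high-copy ColE1/pUC-type origin and an ampicillin resistance gene. The lentiviral portion comprises a truncated 5' LTR, the Ψ packaging signal with a short gag fragment, the Rev response element, the cPPT/CTS, and a ΔU3 self-inactivating 3' LTR. These elements allow the RNA genome to be packaged when helper functions are supplied in trans, and leave the integrated provirus without LTR promoter activity.

The payload is driven by the CMV enhancer/promoter. Immediately downstream of it, the annotation picks up short tet operator-like fragments. This fits the "CMVt" in the name and suggests a tetracycline-repressor-regulatable CMV promoter, although the record does not describe inducibility explicitly. An N-terminal HA epitope supplied by the backbone precedes the 2,556 bp UBE3A open reading frame, which is flanked by attB1 and attB2 sites left by Gateway recombination. A separate mouse PGK promoter drives puromycin N-acetyltransferase for selecting transduced cells, and a WPRE upstream of the 3' LTR enhances transcript expression.

The associated publication concerns Angelman syndrome-associated point mutations in the zinc-binding N-terminal AZUL domain of UBE3A and their effect on proteasome binding. The construct therefore serves to express this mutant ubiquitin ligase stably, with the HA tag available for detection or immunoprecipitation, in comparison with wild-type protein.
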