Addgene plasmid #119304: PHAGE-P CMVt N-HA hE6-AP I (C21Y)
Purpose: lentiviral vector for expression of HA-Tagged E6-AP I (C21Y) in mammalian cells
Depositing lab: Peter Howley. Depositing organization: Harvard Medical School. Publication: Angelman syndrome-associated point mutations in the Zn-binding N-terminal (AZUL) domain of UBE3A ubiquitin ligase inhibit binding to the proteasome. Kuhnle S, Martinez-Noel G, Leclere F, Hayes SD, Harper JW, Howley PM. J Biol Chem. 2018 Sep 26. pii: RA118.004653. doi: 10.1074/jbc.RA118.004653. PubMed 30257870.
Backbone
  Vector backbone: PHAGE
  Backbone size w/o insert (bp): 7818
  Total vector size (bp): 10374
  Vector type: Lentiviral
  Selectable markers: Puromycin
Growth in bacteria
  Bacterial resistance: Ampicillin, 100 μg/mL
  Growth temperature: 37°C
  Growth strain: NEB Stable
  Copy number: Unknown
Gene/Insert
  Gene/Insert name: E6-AP I (C21Y) (alt name: UBE3A)
  Species: H. sapiens (human)
  Insert size (bp): 2556
  Mutation: C21Y
  Entrez Gene: UBE3A (a.k.a. ANCR, AS, E6-AP, EPVE6AP, HPVE6A, PIX1)
  Promoter: CMV
  Tag / fusion protein: HA (N terminal on backbone)
  Cloning method: Gateway Cloning
  Sequencing primers: 5′ CMV-F; 3′ MSCV-rev
Terms and licenses: Academic/Nonprofit Terms; Industry Terms: Not Available to Industry
How to cite: PHAGE-P CMVt N-HA hE6-AP I (C21Y) was a gift from Peter Howley (Addgene plasmid # 119304 ; http://n2t.net/addgene:119304 ; RRID:Addgene_119304)
