>Addgene plasmid #119304 | PHAGE-P CMVt N-HA hE6-AP I (C21Y) | depositor partial sequence | sequence record 225620 | E6-AP I (C21Y)
ATGAAGCGAGCAGCTGCAAAGCATCTAATAGAACGCTACTACCACCAGTTAACTGAGGGCTATGGAAATG
AAGCCTGCACGAATGAGTTTTGTGCTTCCTGTCCAACTTTTCTTCGTATGGATAATAATGCAGCAGCTAT
TAAAGCCCTCGAGCTTTATAAGATTAATGCAAAACTCTGTGATCCTCATCCCTCCAAGAAAGGAGCAAGC
TCAGCTTACCTTGAGAACTCGAAAGGTGCCCCCAACAACTCCTGCTCTGAGATAAAAATGAACAAGAAAG
GCGCTAGAATTGATTTTAAAGATGTGACTTACTTAACAGAAGAGAAGGTATATGAAATTCTTGAATTATG
TAGAGAAAGAGAGGATTATTCCCCTTTAATCCGTGTTATTGGAAGAGTTTTTTCTAGTGCTGAGGCATTG
GTACAGAGCTTCCGGAAAGTTAAACAACACACCAAGGAAGAACTGAAATCTCTTCAAGCAAAAGATGAAG
ACAAAGATGAAGATGAAAAGGAAAAAGCTGCATGTTCTGCTGCTGCTATGGAAGAAGACTCAGAAGCATC
TTCCTCAAGGATAGGTGATAGCTCACAGGGAGACAACAATTTGCAAAAATTAGGCCCTGATGATGTGTCT
GTGGATATTGATGCCATTAGAAGGGTCTACACCAGATTGCTCTCTAATGAAAAAATTGAAACTGCCTTTC
TCAATGCACTTGTATATTTGTCACCTAACGTGGAATGTGACTTGACGTATCACAATGTATACTCTCGAGA
TCCTAATTATCTGAATTTGTTCATTATCGTAATGGAGAATAGAAATCTCCACAGTCCTGAATATCTGGAA
ATGGCTTTGCCATTATTTTGCAAAGCGATGAGCAAGCTACCCCTTGCAGCCCAAGGAAAACTGATCAGAC
TGTGGTCTAAATACAATGCAGACCAGATTCGGAGAATGATGGAGACATTTCAGCAACTTATTACTTATAA
AGTCATAAGCAATGAATTTAACAGTCGAAATCTAGTGAATGATGATGATGCCATTGTTGCTGCTTCGAAG
TGCTTGAAAATGGTTTACTATGCAAATGTAGTGGGAGGGGAAGTGGACACAAATCACAATGAAGAAGATG
ATGAAGAGCCCATCCCTGAGTCCAGCGAGCTGACACTTCAGGAACTTTTGGGAGAAGAAAGAAGAAACAA
GAAAGGTCCTCGAGTGGACCCCCTGGAAACTGAACTTGGTGTTAAAACCCTGGATTGTCGAAAACCACTT
ATCCCTTTTGAAGAGTTTATTAATGAACCACTGAATGAGGTTCTAGAAATGGATAAAGATTATACTTTTT
TCAAAGTAGAAACAGAGAACAAATTCTCTTTTATGACATGTCCCTTTATATTGAATGCTGTCACAAAGAA
TTTGGGATTATATTATGACAATAGAATTCGCATGTACAGTGAACGAAGAATCACTGTTCTCTACAGCTTA
GTTCAAGGACAGCAGTTGAATCCATATTTGAGACTCAAAGTTAGACGTGACCATATCATAGATGATGCAC
TTGTCCGGCTAGAGATGATCGCTATGGAAAATCCTGCAGACTTGAAGAAGCAGTTGTATGTGGAATTTGA
AGGAGAACAAGGAGTTGATGAGGGAGGTGTTTCCAAAGAATTTTTTCAGCTGGTTGTGGAGGAAATCTTC
AATCCAGATATTGGTATGTTCACATACGATGAATCTACAAAATTGTTTTGGTTTAATCCATCTTCTTTTG
AAACTGAGGGTCAGTTTACTCTGATTGGCATAGTACTGGGTCTGGCTATTTACAATAACTGTATACTGGA
TGTACATTTTCCCATGGTTGTCTACAGGAAGCTAATGGGGAAAAAAGGAACTTTTCGTGACTTGGGAGAC
TCTCACCCAGTTCTATATCAGAGTTTAAAAGATTTATTGGAGTATGAAGGGAATGTGGAAGATGACATGA
TGATCACTTTCCAGATATCACAGACAGATCTTTTTGGTAACCCAATGATGTATGATCTAAAGGAAAATGG
TGATAAAATTCCAATTACAAATGAAAACAGGAAGGAATTTGTCAATCTTTATTCTGACTACATTCTCAAT
AAATCAGTAGAAAAACAGTTCAAGGCTTTTCGGAGAGGTTTTCATATGGTGACCAATGAATCTCCCTTAA
AGTACTTATTCAGACCAGAAGAAATTGAATTGCTTATATGTGGAAGCCGGAATCTAGATTTCCAAGCACT
AGAAGAAACTACAGAATATGACGGTGGCTATACCAGGGACTCTGTTCTGATTAGGGAGTTCTGGGAAATC
GTTCATTCATTTACAGATGAACAGAAAAGACTCTTCTTGCAGTTTACAACGGGCACAGACAGAGCACCTG
TGGGAGGACTAGGAAAATTAAAGATGATTATAGCCAAAAATGGCCCAGACACAGAAAGGTTACCTACATC
TCATACTTGCTTTAATGTGCTTTTACTTCCGGAATACTCAAGCAAAGAAAAACTTAAAGAGAGATTGTTG
AAGGCCATCACGTATGCCAAAGGATTTGGCATGCTG
